>Addgene plasmid #29245 | pEMS1497 | addgene partial sequence | sequence record 38837 | LacZ-R 5'-GACAGTATCGGCCTCAGGAA-3'
GCTTCTGGTGCCGGAAACCAGGCAAAGCGCCATTCGCCATTCAGGCTGCGCAACTGTTGGGAAGGGCGAT
CGGTGCGGGCCTCTTCGCTATTACGCCAGCTGGCGAAAGGGGGATGTGCTGCAAGGCGATTAAGTTGGGT
AACGCCAGGGTTTTCCCAGTCACGACGTTGTAAAACGACGGGATCCGCCATGGTGGCGGAAGTTCCTATA
CCTTTTGAAGAATAGGAACTTCGGAATAGGAACTTCCTGTGGAGAGAAAGGCAAAGTGGATGTCAGTAAG
ACCAATAGGTGCCTATCAGAAACGCAAGAGTCTTCTCTGTCTCGACAAGCCCAGTTTCTATTGGTCTCCT
TAAACCTGTCTTGTAACCTTGATACTTACGGCGCGCCAGGGGTCAGCGCAGCCTAAACTCCCGCCCTCCC
TGGCTCCACCCCGGAAACGGACCGTTACTATTACGTCACAGGGATGCCGTTGCGCACTAGGTTTGCCTGT
CCCCCGGAAGGGGTGGGGTGTTCATGTCTCCCAGAGGAGGCGGAGTCGAAACGTCATCTTACGGGGTGAG
GCCAGGGGCGGAGTCGGTTGATTAAGATGCGGGCAAAGGACCCTCTTTTATAGGTGTCAGGTCAGGTTTT
GGAGCTACACCTTGGGGGGCCGAGGCTTCCGCAGCAGGCAGCAAGAAAAGAGAGTTGGGACTAAGTCCAG
TACTGTTTTCTTAATCCCCACGTCTCCTCTACCCCTCCCTGGGCTTCTGCCCTGCCGAGTGCCTCTCTTG
CCTGCCTTCCTCCCCTTGTATGACCCTGGG
