>Addgene plasmid #29245 | pEMS1497 | addgene partial sequence | sequence record 39361 | pEMS1307-fwd 5'-ccgcacgtctaagaaaccat-3'
AAATAGGCGTATCACGAGGCCCTTTCGTCTTCAAGAATTAATTCCGATCATATTCAATAACCCTTAATGA
ATTCGAGCTCCTAGGCCGGCCAAGCACGTAGCGCTGATGCCTCTGTACCTGTGGTCAGAAACTGTTTCAA
ACACCTCCCTGACCTCCAGTCCCCCACCCCCATTGGATTATCTAAACCAACAGCTGTGGGTAGGTGCCTT
AAACACTTCACACACCGGGCCTGTGTCCTTTCCCTTTTTGCCATGATAGTGGGTACCTTCGGAACACCCT
GACTGCCACCTCCTTCCCTGATTCCTGTTTCTCTTCCTGATCTGTTCATGTTGGAGAGGTCCAGGACTTA
GAACTTGGACCTCTTCTATCTACACTCACTCTCTTGGTGACCTCATTGTCTCATACCTTTAAGTACCATC
CATTTACTCCCAAATGTGTGTCTTCAGCTAGAATCTCTTCCCTGAACTCCAGACTCATCCCAGCTACCTA
CTTAACATTTCCATTAATATGCCCAACATGCAGCTTCAACTTAAGTCTATACCAGGGTCCTGATCTCCCC
ACAAACCCACTCCTCTTCAATCATCCTCATCTTGTTAACTAAAATTATATCCAAGTTTCTCAAGTCAAAA
ATTTTGCAGTATTCTCTCCTCTTCTTTCTCTCATATCCTATGCTGAACCCCTCAGCAAAGTCTATTGGCT
CTACTTTGTTTCCAGAATCTGAGCACTTCTCACCAACTCCATGCACCATCATCTCCTCCCTGGATTGTTG
CAACGGCCTCCA
