[The description below was written by a language model from this plasmid's Addgene catalogue record.]
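Description:
pEMS1497 is a Pleiades Promoter Project plasmid that carries the human MiniPromoter Ple26, a 3,532 bp regulatory insert derived from the CCL27 locus (the gene encoding the chemokine also known as CTACK or small inducible cytokine A27). The MiniPromoter was cloned by restriction digestion between FseI and AscI sites into the large pEMS1313 backbone, which is recorded as about 18.8 kb without insert. The plasmid is maintained in E. coli as a high-copy construct under ampicillin selection. No feature table accompanies the record, so the origin of replication and the other elements that make up this unusually large backbone are not stated.

The backbone supplies an intron-LacZ-NLS reporter cassette located downstream of the cloning site, so Ple26 is positioned to drive transcription of a β-galactosidase carrying a nuclear localization signal. The intron is a standard inclusion to improve expression of a transgene in mammalian cells, and the nuclear targeting concentrates the β-galactosidase staining in the nuclei of expressing cells, which makes individual positive cells easier to identify in tissue. Although the catalogue lists this cassette as a C-terminal tag, the insert is a promoter rather than a coding sequence, so the arrangement is best read as a promoter-reporter unit and not as a protein fusion.

The construct belongs to a toolbox of compact human promoters designed to direct selective expression in defined brain regions and cell types. According to the record, it was used to characterize the Ple26 expression pattern described in the associated publications. How the reporter cassette was delivered into cells or animals is not stated.
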