Addgene plasmid #29245: pEMS1497
Purpose: Pleiades (Ple) MiniPromoter expression pattern described in Portales-Casamar et al., PNAS, 2010 (PMID: 20807748) and de Leeuw et al., MTM, 2014 (PMID: 24761428).
Depositing lab: Elizabeth Simpson. Depositing organization: University of British Columbia. Publication: A regulatory toolbox of MiniPromoters to drive selective expression in the brain. Portales-Casamar E, Swanson DJ, Liu L, de Leeuw CN, Banks KG, Ho Sui SJ, Fulton DL, Ali J, Amirabbasi M, Arenillas DJ, Babyak N, Black SF, Bonaguro RJ, Brauer E, Candido TR, Castellarin M, Chen J, Chen Y, Cheng JC, Chopra V, Docking TR, Dreolini L, D'Souza CA, Flynn EK, Glenn R, Hatakka K, Hearty TG, Imanian B, Jiang S, Khorasan-zadeh S, Komljenovic I, Laprise S, Liao NY, Lim JS, Lithwick S, Liu F, Liu J, Lu M, McConechy M, McLeod AJ, Milisavljevic M, Mis J, O'Connor K, Palma B, Palmquist DL, Schmouth JF, Swanson MI, Tam B, Ticoll A, Turner JL, Varhol R, Vermeulen J, Watkins RF, Wilson G, Wong BK, Wong SH, Wong TY, Yang GS, Ypsilanti AR, Jones SJ, Holt RA, Goldowitz D, Wasserman WW, Simpson EM. Proc Natl Acad Sci U S A. 2010 Sep 21. 107(38):16589-94. 10.1073/pnas.1009158107 PubMed 20807748.
Backbone
  Vector backbone: pEMS1313
  Backbone size w/o insert (bp): 18843
  Vector type: Pleiades Promoter Project [sic, Pleaides Plieades]
Growth in bacteria
  Bacterial resistance: Ampicillin, 100 μg/mL
  Growth temperature: 37°C
  Growth strain: DH5alpha
  Growth instructions: DH10B
  Copy number: High Copy
Gene/Insert
  Gene/Insert name: Ple26 (alt names: CCL27; Small inducible cytokine A27 precursor)
  Species: H. sapiens (human)
  Insert size (bp): 3532
  Entrez Gene: CCL27 (a.k.a. ALP, CTACK, CTAK, ESKINE, ILC, PESKY, SCYA27)
  Tag / fusion protein: Intron-LacZ-NLS (C terminal on backbone)
  Cloning method: Restriction Enzyme; 5′ cloning site FseI (unknown if destroyed); 3′ cloning site AscI (unknown if destroyed)
  Sequencing primers: 5′ Unknown
Terms and licenses: Academic/Nonprofit Terms; Industry Terms
How to cite: pEMS1497 was a gift from Elizabeth Simpson (Addgene plasmid # 29245 ; http://n2t.net/addgene:29245 ; RRID:Addgene_29245)
